>Addgene plasmid #109303 | pDJSVT89 | depositor full sequence | sequence record 206085 | Full pDJSVT89 plasmid
TTCTCATGTTTGACAGCTTATCATCGATAAGCTTTAATGCGGTAGTTTATCACAGTTAAATTGCTAACGC
AGTCAGGCACCGTGTATGAAATCTAACAATGCGCTCATCGTCATCCTCGGCACCGTCACCCTGGATGCTG
TAGGCATAGGCTTGGTTATGCCGGTACTGCCGGGCCTCTTGCGGGATATCCGGATATAGTTCCTCCTTTC
AGCAAAAAACCCCTCAAGACCCGTTTAGAGGCCCCAAGGGGTTATGCTAGTTATTGCTCAGCGGTGGCAG
CAGCCAACTCAGCTTCCTTTCGGGCTTTGTTAGCAGCCGGATCCTCGAGGGTACCCGCGGCCGCGTGGTG
GTGGTGGTGGTGCTGTAGACGGACGTTCGCGGCGACGGCAGATCCGCTTAAGCAGAGTAAGCTTACACAG
CATAACTGTCGGATATAGCGTCCCATGGTATATCTCCTTCTTAAAGTTAAACAAAATTATTTCTAGAGGG
GAATTGTTATCCGCTCACAATTCCCCTATAGTGAGTCGTATTAATTTCGCGGGATCGAGATCTCGATCCT
CTACGCCGGACGCATCGTGGCCGGCATCACCGGCGCCACAGGTGCGGTTGCTGGCGCCTATATCGCCGAC
ATCACCGATGGGGAAGATCGGGCTCGCCACTTCGGGCTCATGAGCGCTTGTTTCGGCGTGGGTATGGTGG
CAGGCCCCGTGGCCGGGGGACTGTTGGGCGCCATCTCCTTGCATGCACCATTCCTTGCGGCGGCGGTGCT
CAACGGCCTCAACCTACTACTGGGCTGCTTCCTAATGCAGGAGTCGCATAAGGGAGAGCGTCGAGATCCC
GGACACCATCGAATGGCGCAAAACCTTTCGCGGTATGGCATGATAGCGCCCGGAAGAGAGTCAATTCAGG
GTGGTGAATGTGAAACCAGTAACGTTATACGATGTCGCAGAGTATGCCGGTGTCTCTTATCAGACCGTTT
CCCGCGTGGTGAACCAGGCCAGCCACGTTTCTGCGAAAACGCGGGAAAAAGTGGAAGCGGCGATGGCGGA
GCTGAATTACATTCCCAACCGCGTGGCACAACAACTGGCGGGCAAACAGTCGTTGCTGATTGGCGTTGCC
ACCTCCAGTCTGGCCCTGCACGCGCCGTCGCAAATTGTCGCGGCGATTAAATCTCGCGCCGATCAACTGG
GTGCCAGCGTGGTGGTGTCGATGGTAGAACGAAGCGGCGTCGAAGCCTGTAAAGCGGCGGTGCACAATCT
TCTCGCGCAACGCGTCAGTGGGCTGATCATTAACTATCCGCTGGATGACCAGGATGCCATTGCTGTGGAA
GCTGCCTGCACTAATGTTCCGGCGTTATTTCTTGATGTCTCTGACCAGACACCCATCAACAGTATTATTT
TCTCCCATGAAGACGGTACGCGACTGGGCGTGGAGCATCTGGTCGCATTGGGTCACCAGCAAATCGCGCT
GTTAGCGGGCCCATTAAGTTCTGTCTCGGCGCGTCTGCGTCTGGCTGGCTGGCATAAATATCTCACTCGC
AATCAAATTCAGCCGATAGCGGAACGGGAAGGCGACTGGAGTGCCATGTCCGGTTTTCAACAAACCATGC
AAATGCTGAATGAGGGCATCGTTCCCACTGCGATGCTGGTTGCCAACGATCAGATGGCGCTGGGCGCAAT
GCGCGCCATTACCGAGTCCGGGCTGCGCGTTGGTGCGGATATCTCGGTAGTGGGATACGACGATACCGAA
GACAGCTCATGTTATATCCCGCCGTTAACCACCATCAAACAGGATTTTCGCCTGCTGGGGCAAACCAGCG
TGGACCGCTTGCTGCAACTCTCTCAGGGCCAGGCGGTGAAGGGCAATCAGCTGTTGCCCGTCTCACTGGT
GAAAAGAAAAACCACCCTGGCGCCCAATACGCAAACCGCCTCTCCCCGCGCGTTGGCCGATTCATTAATG
CAGCTGGCACGACAGGTTTCCCGACTGGAAAGCGGGCAGTGAGCGCAACGCAATTAATGTAAGTTAGCTC
ACTCATTAGGCACCGGGATCTCGACCGATGCCCTTGAGAGCCTTCAACCCAGTCAGCTCCTTCCGGTGGG
CGCGGGGCATGACTATCGTCGCCGCACTTATGACTGTCTTCTTTATCATGCAACTCGTAGGACAGGTGCC
GGCAGCGCTCTGGGTCATTTTCGGCGAGGACCGCTTTCGCTGGAGCGCGACGATGATCGGCCTGTCGCTT
GCGGTATTCGGAATCTTGCACGCCCTCGCTCAAGCCTTCGTCACTGGTCCCGCCACCAAACGTTTCGGCG
AGAAGCAGGCCATTATCGCCGGCATGGCGGCCGACGCGCTGGGCTACGTCTTGCTGGCGTTCGCGACGCG
AGGCTGGATGGCCTTCCCCATTATGATTCTTCTCGCTTCCGGCGGCATCGGGATGCCCGCGTTGCAGGCC
ATGCTGTCCAGGCAGGTAGATGACGACCATCAGGGACAGCTTCAAGGATCGCTCGCGGCTCTTACCAGCC
TAACTTCGATCACTGGACCGCTGATCGTCACGGCGATTTATGCCGCCTCGGCGAGCACATGGAACGGGTT
GGCATGGATTGTAGGCGCCGCCCTATACCTTGTCTGCCTCCCCGCGTTGCGTCGCGGTGCATGGAGCCGG
GCCACCTCGACCTGAATGGAAGCCGGCGGCACCTCGCTAACGGATTCACCACTCCAAGAATTGGAGCCAA
TCAATTCTTGCGGAGAACTGTGAATGCGCAAACCAACCCTTGGCAGAACATATCCATCGCGTCCGCCATC
TCCAGCAGCCGCACGCGGCGCATCTCGGGCAGCGTTGGGTCCTGGCCACGGGTGCGCATGATCGTGCTCC
TGTCGTTGAGGACCCGGCTAGGCTGGCGGGGTTGCCTTACTGGTTAGCAGAATGAATCACCGATACGCGA
GCGAACGTGAAGCGACTGCTGCTGCAAAACGTCTGCGACCTGAGCAACAACATGAATGGTCTTCGGTTTC
CGTGTTTCGTAAAGTCTGGAAACGCGGAAGTCAGCGCCCTGCACCATTATGTTCCGGATCTGCATCGCAG
GATGCTGCTGGCTACCCTGTGGAACACCTACATCTGTATTAACGAAGCGCTGGCATTGACCCTGAGTGAT
TTTTCTCTGGTCCCGCCGCATCCATACCGCCAGTTGTTTACCCTCACAACGTTCCAGTAACCGGGCATGT
TCATCATCAGTAACCCGTATCGTGAGCATCCTCTCTCGTTTCATCGGTATCATTACCCCCATGAACAGAA
ATCCCCCTTACACGGAGGCATCAGTGACCAAACAGGAAAAAACCGCCCTTAACATGGCCCGCTTTATCAG
AAGCCAGACATTAACGCTTCTGGAGAAACTCAACGAGCTGGACGCGGATGAACAGGCAGACATCTGTGAA
TCGCTTCACGACCACGCTGATGAGCTTTACCGCAGCTGCCTCGCGCGTTTCGGTGATGACGGTGAAAACC
TCTGACACATGCAGCTCCCGGAGACGGTCACAGCTTGTCTGTAAGCGGATGCCGGGAGCAGACAAGCCCG
TCAGGGCGCGTCAGCGGGTGTTGGCGGGTGTCGGGGCGCAGCCATGACCCAGTCACGTAGCGATAGCGGA
GTGTATACTGGCTTAACTATGCGGCATCAGAGCAGATTGTACTGAGAGTGCACCATATATGCGGTGTGAA
ATACCGCACAGATGCGTAAGGAGAAAATACCGCATCAGGCGCTCTTCCGCTTCCTCGCTCACTGACTCGC
TGCGCTCGGTCGTTCGGCTGCGGCGAGCGGTATCAGCTCACTCAAAGGCGGTAATACGGTTATCCACAGA
ATCAGGGGATAACGCAGGAAAGAACATGTGAGCAAAAGGCCAGCAAAAGGCCAGGAACCGTAAAAAGGCC
GCGTTGCTGGCGTTTTTCCATAGGCTCCGCCCCCCTGACGAGCATCACAAAAATCGACGCTCAAGTCAGA
GGTGGCGAAACCCGACAGGACTATAAAGATACCAGGCGTTTCCCCCTGGAAGCTCCCTCGTGCGCTCTCC
TGTTCCGACCCTGCCGCTTACCGGATACCTGTCCGCCTTTCTCCCTTCGGGAAGCGTGGCGCTTTCTCAT
AGCTCACGCTGTAGGTATCTCAGTTCGGTGTAGGTCGTTCGCTCCAAGCTGGGCTGTGTGCACGAACCCC
CCGTTCAGCCCGACCGCTGCGCCTTATCCGGTAACTATCGTCTTGAGTCCAACCCGGTAAGACACGACTT
ATCGCCACTGGCAGCAGCCACTGGTAACAGGATTAGCAGAGCGAGGTATGTAGGCGGTGCTACAGAGTTC
TTGAAGTGGTGGCCTAACTACGGCTACACTAGAAGGACAGTATTTGGTATCTGCGCTCTGCTGAAGCCAG
TTACCTTCGGAAAAAGAGTTGGTAGCTCTTGATCCGGCAAACAAACCACCGCTGGTAGCGGTGGTTTTTT
TGTTTGCAAGCAGCAGATTACGCGCAGAAAAAAAGGATCTCAAGAAGATCCTTTGATCTTTTCTACGGGG
TCTGACGCTCAGTGGAACGAAAACTCACGTTAAGGGATTTTGGTCATGAGATTATCAAAAAGGATCTTCA
CCTAGATCCTTTTAAATTAAAAATGAAGTTTTAAATCAATCTAAAGTATATATGAGTAAACTTGGTCTGA
CAGTTACCAATGCTTAATCAGTGAGGCACCTATCTCAGCGATCTGTCTATTTCGTTCATCCATAGTTGCC
TGACTCCCCGTCGTGTAGATAACTACGATACGGGAGGGCTTACCATCTGGCCCCAGTGCTGCAATGATAC
CGCGAGACCCACGCTCACCGGCTCCAGATTTATCAGCAATAAACCAGCCAGCCGGAAGGGCCGAGCGCAG
AAGTGGTCCTGCAACTTTATCCGCCTCCATCCAGTCTATTAATTGTTGCCGGGAAGCTAGAGTAAGTAGT
TCGCCAGTTAATAGTTTGCGCAACGTTGTTGCCATTGCTGCAGGCATCGTGGTGTCACGCTCGTCGTTTG
GTATGGCTTCATTCAGCTCCGGTTCCCAACGATCAAGGCGAGTTACATGATCCCCCATGTTGTGCAAAAA
AGCGGTTAGCTCCTTCGGTCCTCCGATCGTTGTCAGAAGTAAGTTGGCCGCAGTGTTATCACTCATGGTT
ATGGCAGCACTGCATAATTCTCTTACTGTCATGCCATCCGTAAGATGCTTTTCTGTGACTGGTGAGTACT
CAACCAAGTCATTCTGAGAATAGTGTATGCGGCGACCGAGTTGCTCTTGCCCGGCGTCAACACGGGATAA
TACCGCGCCACATAGCAGAACTTTAAAAGTGCTCATCATTGGAAAACGTTCTTCGGGGCGAAAACTCTCA
AGGATCTTACCGCTGTTGAGATCCAGTTCGATGTAACCCACTCGTGCACCCAACTGATCTTCAGCATCTT
TTACTTTCACCAGCGTTTCTGGGTGAGCAAAAACAGGAAGGCAAAATGCCGCAAAAAAGGGAATAAGGGC
GACACGGAAATGTTGAATACTCATACTCTTCCTTTTTCAATATTATTGAAGCATTTATCAGGGTTATTGT
CTCATGAGCGGATACATATTTGAATGTATTTAGAAAAATAAACAAATAGGGGTTCCGCGCACATTTCCCC
GAAAAGTGCCACCTGACGTCTAAGAAACCATTATTATCATGACATTAACCTATAAAAATAGGCGTATCAC
GAGGCCCTTTCGTCTTCAAGAA
Features (pLannotate 1.2.2; 20 found; start..end, strand, type, name):
     10..38      +  promoter       tet promoter: E. coli promoter for tetracycline efflux protein gene
     86..190     +  CDS            TcR (fragment): tetracycline efflux protein; tet; confers resistance to tetracycline
    213..260     -  terminator     T7 terminator: transcription terminator for bacteriophage T7 RNA polymerase
    268..317     -  CDS            SET1 (fragment): solubility-enhancement tag derived from T7 phage gene 10B
    345..362     -  CDS            9xHis (fragment): 9xHis affinity tag
    363..440     -  CDS            tamA (fragment): TAMA_ECOLI - Also known as yftM, ytfM. Experimental evidence at protein level: Swiss-Prot protein existence level 1. Part of the translocation and assembly module (TAM) autotransporter assembly complex, which functions in translocation of autotransporters across the outer membrane (PubMed:22466966, PubMed:25341963). Allows substrate (Ag43, AC P39180) to initiate penetration into the outer membrane; TamB is not necessary but may regulate this activity (PubMed:25341963). Has anion selective channel- forming ability, but the physiological relevance of this activity is unclear (PubMed:22466966). F
    453..475     -  RBS            RBS: efficient ribosome binding site from bacteriophage T7 gene 10 (Olins and Rangwala, 1989)
    490..514     -  protein_bind   lac operator: The lac repressor binds to the lac operator to inhibit transcription in E. coli. This inhibition can be relieved by adding lactose or isopropyl-β-D-thiogalactopyranoside (IPTG). lac repressor encoded by lacI
    515..533     -  promoter       T7 promoter: promoter for bacteriophage T7 RNA polymerase
    555..834     +  CDS            TcR (fragment): tetracycline efflux protein; tet; confers resistance to tetracycline
    842..919     +  promoter       lacI promoter: lacI
    920..2002    +  CDS            lacI: lac repressor; lacI; The lac repressor binds to the lac operator to inhibit transcription in E. coli. This inhibition can be relieved by adding lactose or isopropyl-β-D-thiogalactopyranoside (IPTG).
   2015..2036    +  protein_bind   CAP binding site: CAP binding activates transcription in the presence of cAMP. E. coli catabolite activator protein
   2051..2675    +  CDS            TcR (fragment): tetracycline efflux protein; tet; confers resistance to tetracycline
   2917..3297    -  CDS            YPB1_ECOLX: Protein predicted: Swiss-Prot protein existence level 4. From Escherichia coli.
   3314..3505    +  CDS            rop: Rop protein, which maintains plasmids at low copy number; rop
   3607..3749    +  misc_feature   bom: basis of mobility region from pBR322
   3935..4523    -  rep_origin     ori: high-copy-number ColE1/pMB1/pBR322/pUC origin of replication
   4694..5554    -  CDS            AmpR: β-lactamase; bla; confers resistance to ampicillin, carbenicillin, and related antibiotics
   5555..5659    -  promoter       AmpR promoter: bla
