>Addgene plasmid #109303 | pDJSVT89 | addgene full sequence | sequence record 221946 | Addgene NGS Result
TTCTCATGTTTGACAGCTTATCATCGATAAGCTTTAATGCGGTAGTTTATCACAGTTAAATTGCTAACGC
AGTCAGGCACCGTGTATGAAATCTAACAATGCGCTCATCGTCATCCTCGGCACCGTCACCCTGGATGCTG
TAGGCATAGGCTTGGTTATGCCGGTACTGCCGGGCCTCTTGCGGGATATCCGGATATAGTTCCTCCTTTC
AGCAAAAAACCCCTCAAGACCCGTTTAGAGGCCCCAAGGGGTTATGCTAGTTATTGCTCAGCGGTGGCAG
CAGCCAACTCAGCTTCCTTTCGGGCTTTGTTAGCAGCCGGATCCTCGAGGGTACCCGCGGCCGCGTGGTG
GTGGTGGTGGTGCTGTAGACGGACGTTCGCGGCGACGGCAGATCCGCTTAAGCAGAGTAAGCTTACACAG
CATAACTGTCGGATATAGCGTCCCATGGTATATCTCCTTCTTAAAGTTAAACAAAATTATTTCTAGAGGG
GAATTGTTATCCGCTCACAATTCCCCTATAGTGAGTCGTATTAATTTCGCGGGATCGAGATCTCGATCCT
CTACGCCGGACGCATCGTGGCCGGCATCACCGGCGCCACAGGTGCGGTTGCTGGCGCCTATATCGCCGAC
ATCACCGATGGGGAAGATCGGGCTCGCCACTTCGGGCTCATGAGCGCTTGTTTCGGCGTGGGTATGGTGG
CAGGCCCCGTGGCCGGGGGACTGTTGGGCGCCATCTCCTTGCATGCACCATTCCTTGCGGCGGCGGTGCT
CAACGGCCTCAACCTACTACTGGGCTGCTTCCTAATGCAGGAGTCGCATAAGGGAGAGCGTCGAGATCCC
GGACACCATCGAATGGCGCAAAACCTTTCGCGGTATGGCATGATAGCGCCCGGAAGAGAGTCAATTCAGG
GTGGTGAATGTGAAACCAGTAACGTTATACGATGTCGCAGAGTATGCCGGTGTCTCTTATCAGACCGTTT
CCCGCGTGGTGAACCAGGCCAGCCACGTTTCTGCGAAAACGCGGGAAAAAGTGGAAGCGGCGATGGCGGA
GCTGAATTACATTCCCAACCGCGTGGCACAACAACTGGCGGGCAAACAGTCGTTGCTGATTGGCGTTGCC
ACCTCCAGTCTGGCCCTGCACGCGCCGTCGCAAATTGTCGCGGCGATTAAATCTCGCGCCGATCAACTGG
GTGCCAGCGTGGTGGTGTCGATGGTAGAACGAAGCGGCGTCGAAGCCTGTAAAGCGGCGGTGCACAATCT
TCTCGCGCAACGCGTCAGTGGGCTGATCATTAACTATCCGCTGGATGACCAGGATGCCATTGCTGTGGAA
GCTGCCTGCACTAATGTTCCGGCGTTATTTCTTGATGTCTCTGACCAGACACCCATCAACAGTATTATTT
TCTCCCATGAAGACGGTACGCGACTGGGCGTGGAGCATCTGGTCGCATTGGGTCACCAGCAAATCGCGCT
GTTAGCGGGCCCATTAAGTTCTGTCTCGGCGCGTCTGCGTCTGGCTGGCTGGCATAAATATCTCACTCGC
AATCAAATTCAGCCGATAGCGGAACGGGAAGGCGACTGGAGTGCCATGTCCGGTTTTCAACAAACCATGC
AAATGCTGAATGAGGGCATCGTTCCCACTGCGATGCTGGTTGCCAACGATCAGATGGCGCTGGGCGCAAT
GCGCGCCATTACCGAGTCCGGGCTGCGCGTTGGTGCGGATATCTCGGTAGTGGGATACGACGATACCGAA
GACAGCTCATGTTATATCCCGCCGTTAACCACCATCAAACAGGATTTTCGCCTGCTGGGGCAAACCAGCG
TGGACCGCTTGCTGCAACTCTCTCAGGGCCAGGCGGTGAAGGGCAATCAGCTGTTGCCCGTCTCACTGGT
GAAAAGAAAAACCACCCTGGCGCCCAATACGCAAACCGCCTCTCCCCGCGCGTTGGCCGATTCATTAATG
CAGCTGGCACGACAGGTTTCCCGACTGGAAAGCGGGCAGTGAGCGCAACGCAATTAATGTAAGTTAGCTC
ACTCATTAGGCACCGGGATCTCGACCGATGCCCTTGAGAGCCTTCAACCCAGTCAGCTCCTTCCGGTGGG
CGCGGGGCATGACTATCGTCGCCGCACTTATGACTGTCTTCTTTATCATGCAACTCGTAGGACAGGTGCC
GGCAGCGCTCTGGGTCATTTTCGGCGAGGACCGCTTTCGCTGGAGCGCGACGATGATCGGCCTGTCGCTT
GCGGTATTCGGAATCTTGCACGCCCTCGCTCAAGCCTTCGTCACTGGTCCCGCCACCAAACGTTTCGGCG
AGAAGCAGGCCATTATCGCCGGCATGGCGGCCGACGCGCTGGGCTACGTCTTGCTGGCGTTCGCGACGCG
AGGCTGGATGGCCTTCCCCATTATGATTCTTCTCGCTTCCGGCGGCATCGGGATGCCCGCGTTGCAGGCC
ATGCTGTCCAGGCAGGTAGATGACGACCATCAGGGACAGCTTCAAGGATCGCTCGCGGCTCTTACCAGCC
TAACTTCGATCATTGGACCGCTGATCGTCACGGCGATTTATGCCGCCTCGGCGAGCACATGGAACGGGTT
GGCATGGATTGTAGGCGCCGCCCTATACCTTGTCTGCCTCCCCGCGTTGCGTCGCGGTGCATGGAGCCGG
GCCACCTCGACCTGAATGGAAGCCGGCGGCACCTCGCTAACGGATTCACCACTCCAAGAATTGGAGCCAA
TCAATTCTTGCGGAGAACTGTGAATGCGCAAACCAACCCTTGGCAGAACATATCCATCGCGTCCGCCATC
TCCAGCAGCCGCACGCGGCGCATCTCGGGCAGCGTTGGGTCCTGGCCACGGGTGCGCATGATCGTGCTCC
TGTCGTTGAGGACCCGGCTAGGCTGGCGGGGTTGCCTTACTGGTTAGCAGAATGAATCACCGATACGCGA
GCGAACGTGAAGCGACTGCTGCTGCAAAACGTCTGCGACCTGAGCAACAACATGAATGGTCTTCGGTTTC
CGTGTTTCGTAAAGTCTGGAAACGCGGAAGTCAGCGCCCTGCACCATTATGTTCCGGATCTGCATCGCAG
GATGCTGCTGGCTACCCTGTGGAACACCTACATCTGTATTAACGAAGCGCTGGCATTGACCCTGAGTGAT
TTTTCTCTGGTCCCGCCGCATCCATACCGCCAGTTGTTTACCCTCACAACGTTCCAGTAACCGGGCATGT
TCATCATCAGTAACCCGTATCGTGAGCATCCTCTCTCGTTTCATCGGTATCATTACCCCCATGAACAGAA
ATCCCCCTTACACGGAGGCATCAGTGACCAAACAGGAAAAAACCGCCCTTAACATGGCCCGCTTTATCAG
AAGCCAGACATTAACGCTTCTGGAGAAACTCAACGAGCTGGACGCGGATGAACAGGCAGACATCTGTGAA
TCGCTTCACGACCACGCTGATGAGCTTTACCGCAGCTGCCTCGCGCGTTTCGGTGATGACGGTGAAAACC
TCTGACACATGCAGCTCCCGGAGACGGTCACAGCTTGTCTGTAAGCGGATGCCGGGAGCAGACAAGCCCG
TCAGGGCGCGTCAGCGGGTGTTGGCGGGTGTCGGGGCGCAGCCATGACCCAGTCACGTAGCGATAGCGGA
GTGTATACTGGCTTAACTATGCGGCATCAGAGCAGATTGTACTGAGAGTGCACCATTGCGGTGTGAAATA
CCGCACAGATGCGTAAGGAGAAAATACCGCATCAGGCGCTCTTCCGCTTCCTCGCTCACTGACTCGCTGC
GCTCGGTCGTTCGGCTGCGGCGAGCGGTATCAGCTCACTCAAAGGCGGTAATACGGTTATCCACAGAATC
AGGGGATAACGCAGGAAAGAACATGTGAGCAAAAGGCCAGCAAAAGGCCAGGAACCGTAAAAAGGCCGCG
TTGCTGGCGTTTTTCCATAGGCTCCGCCCCCCTGACGAGCATCACAAAAATCGACGCTCAAGTCAGAGGT
GGCGAAACCCGACAGGACTATAAAGATACCAGGCGTTTCCCCCTGGAAGCTCCCTCGTGCGCTCTCCTGT
TCCGACCCTGCCGCTTACCGGATACCTGTCCGCCTTTCTCCCTTCGGGAAGCGTGGCGCTTTCTCATAGC
TCACGCTGTAGGTATCTCAGTTCGGTGTAGGTCGTTCGCTCCAAGCTGGGCTGTGTGCACGAACCCCCCG
TTCAGCCCGACCGCTGCGCCTTATCCGGTAACTATCGTCTTGAGTCCAACCCGGTAAGACACGACTTATC
GCCACTGGCAGCAGCCACTGGTAACAGGATTAGCAGAGCGAGGTATGTAGGCGGTGCTACAGAGTTCTTG
AAGTGGTGGCCTAACTACGGCTACACTAGAAGGACAGTATTTGGTATCTGCGCTCTGCTGAAGCCAGTTA
CCTTCGGAAAAAGAGTTGGTAGCTCTTGATCCGGCAAACAAACCACCGCTGGTAGCGGTGGTTTTTTTGT
TTGCAAGCAGCAGATTACGCGCAGAAAAAAAGGATCTCAAGAAGATCCTTTGATCTTTTCTACGGGGTCT
GACGCTCAGTGGAACGAAAACTCACGTTAAGGGATTTTGGTCATGAGATTATCAAAAAGGATCTTCACCT
AGATCCTTTTAAATTAAAAATGAAGTTTTAAATCAATCTAAAGTATATATGAGTAAACTTGGTCTGACAG
TTACCAATGCTTAATCAGTGAGGCACCTATCTCAGCGATCTGTCTATTTCGTTCATCCATAGTTGCCTGA
CTCCCCGTCGTGTAGATAACTACGATACGGGAGGGCTTACCATCTGGCCCCAGTGCTGCAATGATACCGC
GAGACCCACGCTCACCGGCTCCAGATTTATCAGCAATAAACCAGCCAGCCGGAAGGGCCGAGCGCAGAAG
TGGTCCTGCAACTTTATCCGCCTCCATCCAGTCTATTAATTGTTGCCGGGAAGCTAGAGTAAGTAGTTCG
CCAGTTAATAGTTTGCGCAACGTTGTTGCCATTGCTGCAGGCATCGTGGTGTCACGCTCGTCGTTTGGTA
TGGCTTCATTCAGCTCCGGTTCCCAACGATCAAGGCGAGTTACATGATCCCCCATGTTGTGCAAAAAAGC
GGTTAGCTCCTTCGGTCCTCCGATCGTTGTCAGAAGTAAGTTGGCCGCAGTGTTATCACTCATGGTTATG
GCAGCACTGCATAATTCTCTTACTGTCATGCCATCCGTAAGATGCTTTTCTGTGACTGGTGAGTACTCAA
CCAAGTCATTCTGAGAATAGTGTATGCGGCGACCGAGTTGCTCTTGCCCGGCGTCAACACGGGATAATAC
CGCGCCACATAGCAGAACTTTAAAAGTGCTCATCATTGGAAAACGTTCTTCGGGGCGAAAACTCTCAAGG
ATCTTACCGCTGTTGAGATCCAGTTCGATGTAACCCACTCGTGCACCCAACTGATCTTCAGCATCTTTTA
CTTTCACCAGCGTTTCTGGGTGAGCAAAAACAGGAAGGCAAAATGCCGCAAAAAAGGGAATAAGGGCGAC
ACGGAAATGTTGAATACTCATACTCTTCCTTTTTCAATATTATTGAAGCATTTATCAGGGTTATTGTCTC
ATGAGCGGATACATATTTGAATGTATTTAGAAAAATAAACAAATAGGGGTTCCGCGCACATTTCCCCGAA
AAGTGCCACCTGACGTCTAAGAAACCATTATTATCATGACATTAACCTATAAAAATAGGCGTATCACGAG
GCCCTTTCGTCTTCAAGAA
Features (pLannotate 1.2.2; 20 found; start..end, strand, type, name):
     10..38      +  promoter       tet promoter: E. coli promoter for tetracycline efflux protein gene
     86..190     +  CDS            TcR (fragment): tetracycline efflux protein; tet; confers resistance to tetracycline
    213..260     -  terminator     T7 terminator: transcription terminator for bacteriophage T7 RNA polymerase
    268..317     -  CDS            SET1 (fragment): solubility-enhancement tag derived from T7 phage gene 10B
    345..362     -  CDS            9xHis (fragment): 9xHis affinity tag
    363..440     -  CDS            tamA (fragment): TAMA_ECOLI - Also known as yftM, ytfM. Experimental evidence at protein level: Swiss-Prot protein existence level 1. Part of the translocation and assembly module (TAM) autotransporter assembly complex, which functions in translocation of autotransporters across the outer membrane (PubMed:22466966, PubMed:25341963). Allows substrate (Ag43, AC P39180) to initiate penetration into the outer membrane; TamB is not necessary but may regulate this activity (PubMed:25341963). Has anion selective channel- forming ability, but the physiological relevance of this activity is unclear (PubMed:22466966). F
    453..475     -  RBS            RBS: efficient ribosome binding site from bacteriophage T7 gene 10 (Olins and Rangwala, 1989)
    490..514     -  protein_bind   lac operator: The lac repressor binds to the lac operator to inhibit transcription in E. coli. This inhibition can be relieved by adding lactose or isopropyl-β-D-thiogalactopyranoside (IPTG). lac repressor encoded by lacI
    515..533     -  promoter       T7 promoter: promoter for bacteriophage T7 RNA polymerase
    555..834     +  CDS            TcR (fragment): tetracycline efflux protein; tet; confers resistance to tetracycline
    842..919     +  promoter       lacI promoter: lacI
    920..2002    +  CDS            lacI: lac repressor; lacI; The lac repressor binds to the lac operator to inhibit transcription in E. coli. This inhibition can be relieved by adding lactose or isopropyl-β-D-thiogalactopyranoside (IPTG).
   2015..2036    +  protein_bind   CAP binding site: CAP binding activates transcription in the presence of cAMP. E. coli catabolite activator protein
   2051..2675    +  CDS            TcR (fragment): tetracycline efflux protein; tet; confers resistance to tetracycline
   2917..3297    -  CDS            YPB1_ECOLX: Protein predicted: Swiss-Prot protein existence level 4. From Escherichia coli.
   3314..3505    +  CDS            rop: Rop protein, which maintains plasmids at low copy number; rop
   3607..3746    +  misc_feature   bom: basis of mobility region from pBR322
   3932..4520    -  rep_origin     ori: high-copy-number ColE1/pMB1/pBR322/pUC origin of replication
   4691..5551    -  CDS            AmpR: β-lactamase; bla; confers resistance to ampicillin, carbenicillin, and related antibiotics
   5552..5656    -  promoter       AmpR promoter: bla
