[The description below was written by a language model from this plasmid's Addgene catalogue record and pLannotate feature annotations shown in this document.]
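Description:
pDJSVT89 is an empty bacterial expression backbone derived from pET-16b, in which the region between the NcoI and XhoI sites was replaced with a new cassette designed to direct recombinant proteins out of the E. coli cytoplasm. It replicates from a pBR322/ColE1-type origin accompanied by the rop gene and the bom mobility region, and is selected with ampicillin through the β-lactamase gene. The catalogue lists it as high copy, although rop normally moderates copy number in pBR322-type plasmids. Several disrupted fragments of the tetracycline resistance gene and its promoter remain as non-functional remnants of the pBR322 ancestry.

The expression unit consists of a T7 promoter followed by a lac operator, the T7 gene 10 ribosome binding site, and an open reading frame that begins with residues 1–27 of E. coli TamA, followed directly by a six-histidine tag. TamA is an outer membrane component of the translocation and assembly module, and this N-terminal segment serves as the signal sequence. A gene of interest is inserted by restriction cloning downstream of the tag and upstream of the T7 terminator. The short "SET1" match just before the terminator is probably residual pET sequence rather than a functional tag. A plasmid-borne lacI gene supplies the repressor, so transcription stays off until induced with IPTG in a host that provides T7 RNA polymerase. Because the His tag lies after the signal peptide, it should remain at the N terminus of the mature protein after export, allowing metal-affinity purification.

The vector belongs to a suite for overexpressing and purifying tagged periplasmic, outer membrane or secreted proteins. The depositor and sequencing-derived records differ by only three nucleotides and give the same annotation.
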