Addgene plasmid #109303: pDJSVT89
Purpose: (Empty Backbone) Express periplasmic, outer membrane, or secreted proteins in E. coli - TamA signal and His6 tag
Depositing lab: Daniel Slade. Depositing organization: Virginia Polytechnic Institute and State University. Publication: A Vector Suite for the Overexpression and Purification of Tagged Outer Membrane, Periplasmic, and Secreted Proteins in E. coli. Casasanta MA, Slade DJ. Methods Mol Biol. 2019;1960:123-138. doi: 10.1007/978-1-4939-9167-9_11. PubMed 30798527.
Backbone
  Vector backbone: pET-16b
  Backbone manufacturer: EMD Millipore
  Backbone size (bp): 5711
  Modifications to backbone: Removed DNA between NcoI and XhoI sites and replaced with a new sequence.
  Vector type: Bacterial Expression
  Promoter: T7
  Tag / fusion protein: TamA 1-27, 6His (N terminal on backbone)
Growth in bacteria
  Bacterial resistance: Ampicillin, 100 μg/mL
  Growth temperature: 37°C
  Growth strain: DH5alpha
  Copy number: High Copy
Gene/Insert
  Cloning method: Restriction Enzyme
  Sequencing primers: 5′ T7 promoter; 3′ T7 terminator
Terms and licenses: Academic/Nonprofit Terms; Industry Terms: Not Available to Industry
How to cite: pDJSVT89 was a gift from Daniel Slade (Addgene plasmid # 109303 ; http://n2t.net/addgene:109303 ; RRID:Addgene_109303)
